Addgene plasmid #228598: pR-mAmetrine
Purpose: Mammalian expression of mAmetrine, for MuSIC barcode construction
Depositing lab: Marc Birtwistle. Depositing organization: Clemson University. Publication: Genetically Encoded Fluorescence Barcodes Allow for Single-Cell Analysis via Spectral Flow Cytometry. Lu X, Pritko DJ, Abravanel ME, Huggins JR, Ogunleye O, Biswas T, Ashy KC, Woods SK, Livingston MWT, Blenner MA, Birtwistle MR. ACS Synth Biol. 2025 May 16;14(5):1533-1548. doi: 10.1021/acssynbio.4c00807. Epub 2025 May 6. PubMed 40326708.
Backbone
  Vector backbone: pReceiver
  Backbone manufacturer: Birtwistle lab
  Vector type: Mammalian Expression
Growth in bacteria
  Bacterial resistance: Kanamycin, 50 μg/mL
  Growth temperature: 37°C
  Growth strain: DH5alpha
  Copy number: High Copy
Gene/Insert
  Gene/Insert name: mAmetrine
  Species: Synthetic
  Insert size (bp): 717
  Promoter: CMV
  Cloning method: Golden Gate
Terms and licenses: Academic/Nonprofit Terms; Industry Terms: Not Available to Industry
Depositor comments: Please visit https://doi.org/10.1101/2024.10.23.619855 for bioRxiv preprint.
How to cite: pR-mAmetrine was a gift from Marc Birtwistle (Addgene plasmid # 228598 ; http://n2t.net/addgene:228598 ; RRID:Addgene_228598)
