[The description below was written by a language model from this plasmid's Addgene catalogue record and pLannotate feature annotations shown in this document.]
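Description:
pR-mAmetrine is a small (about 4.2 kb) mammalian expression plasmid built on the depositing lab's pReceiver backbone, carrying the fluorescent protein mAmetrine as its only payload. The 717 bp synthetic mAmetrine coding sequence, inserted by Golden Gate cloning, sits downstream of the human cytomegalovirus immediate early enhancer and promoter and is followed by an SV40 polyadenylation signal, giving strong constitutive expression after transfection into mammalian cells. mAmetrine is a monomeric, rapidly maturing Aequorea victoria-derived protein with a long Stokes shift, a property that makes its spectral signature distinct from conventional fluorescent proteins. No fusion tags or additional reporters are annotated.

In bacteria, the plasmid is maintained at high copy by a ColE1/pUC-type origin of replication and selected with kanamycin. The resistance cassette encodes the Tn5 aminoglycoside phosphotransferase (NeoR/KanR), placed behind an SV40 early promoter and terminated by an HSV thymidine kinase poly(A) signal. This arrangement should in principle also permit G418 selection in mammalian cells, although the record does not describe that use. A short fragment matching the bleomycin-binding protein gene lies just after the NeoR/KanR coding sequence and appears to be a non-functional remnant rather than a usable marker. An f1 bacteriophage origin is also present, a common backbone element that allows single-stranded DNA production.

The stated purpose is mammalian expression of mAmetrine for constructing MuSIC barcodes, genetically encoded combinations of fluorescent proteins that are resolved in single cells by spectral flow cytometry. The record does not state exactly how this plasmid is used in barcode assembly.
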