Features (pLannotate 1.2.2; 10 found; start..end, strand, type, name):
    567..719     +  CDS            ble (fragment): BLE_KLEPN - Experimental evidence at protein level: Swiss-Prot protein existence level 1. Binding protein with a strong affinity to the bleomycin family of antibiotics. Binds to CL990; an antimitotic-antibiotic compound. From Klebsiella pneumoniae.
    778..825     +  polyA_signal   HSV TK poly(A) signal: herpes simplex virus thymidine kinase polyadenylation signal (Cole and Stacy, 1985)
    884..1472    +  rep_origin     ori: high-copy-number ColE1/pMB1/pBR322/pUC origin of replication
   1653..1956    +  enhancer       CMV enhancer: human cytomegalovirus immediate early enhancer
   1957..2160    +  promoter       CMV promoter: human cytomegalovirus (CMV) immediate early promoter
   2214..2930    +  CDS            mAmetrine: mAmetrine is a basic (constitutively fluorescent) long stokes shift fluorescent protein published in 2008, derived from Aequorea victoria. It is reported to be a very rapidly-maturing monomer with moderate acid sensitivity.
   3009..3130    +  polyA_signal   SV40 poly(A) signal: SV40 polyadenylation signal
   3164..3592    -  rep_origin     f1 ori (sequence partly withheld): f1 bacteriophage origin of replication; arrow indicates direction of (+) strand synthesis
   3680..3890    +  promoter       SV40 promoter: SV40 early promoter
   3933..546     +  CDS            NeoR/KanR (across the origin): aminoglycoside phosphotransferase from Tn5; aph(3')-II (or nptII); confers resistance to neomycin, kanamycin, and G418 (Geneticin®)
>Addgene plasmid #228598 | pR-mAmetrine | addgene full sequence | sequence record 452458 | Addgene NGS Result
GTCACTGAAGCGGGAAGGGACTGGCTGCTATTGGGCGAAGTGCCGGGGCAGGATCTCCTGTCATCTCACC
TTGCTCCTGCCGAGAAAGTATCCATCATGGCTGATGCAATGCGGCGGCTGCATACGCTTGATCCGGCTAC
CTGCCCATTCGACCACCAAGCGAAACATCGCATCGAGCGAGCACGTACTCGGATGGAAGCCGGTCTTGTC
GATCAGGATGATCTGGACGAAGAGCATCAGGGGCTCGCGCCAGCCGAACTGTTCGCCAGGCTCAAGGCGA
GCATGCCCGACGGCGAGGATCTCGTCGTGACCCATGGCGATGCCTGCTTGCCGAATATCATGGTGGAAAA
TGGCCGCTTTTCTGGATTCATCGACTGTGGCCGGCTGGGTGTGGCGGACCGCTATCAGGACATAGCGTTG
GCTACCCGTGATATTGCTGAAGAGCTTGGCGGCGAATGGGCTGACCGCTTCCTCGTGCTTTACGGTATCG
CCGCTCCCGATTCGCAGCGCATCGCCTTCTATCGCCTTCTTGACGAGTTCTTCTGAGCGGGACTCTGGGG
TTCGAAATGACCGACCAAGCGACGCCCAACCTGCCATCACGAGATTTCGATTCCACCGCCGCCTTCTATG
AAAGGTTGGGCTTCGGAATCGTTTTCCGGGACGCCGGCTGGATGATCCTCCAGCGCGGGGATCTCATGCT
GGAGTTCTTCGCCCACCCTAGGGGGAGGCTAACTGAAACACGGAAGGAGACAATACCGGAAGGAACCCGC
GCTATGACGGCAATAAAAAGACAGAATAAAACGCACGGTGTTGGGTCGTTTGTTCATAAACGCGGTTCGT
TCCACTGAGCGTCAGACCCCGTAGAAAAGATCAAAGGATCTTCTTGAGATCCTTTTTTTCTGCGCGTAAT
CTGCTGCTTGCAAACAAAAAAACCACCGCTACCAGCGGTGGTTTGTTTGCCGGATCAAGAGCTACCAACT
CTTTTTCCGAAGGTAACTGGCTTCAGCAGAGCGCAGATACCAAATACTGTTCTTCTAGTGTAGCCGTAGT
TAGGCCACCACTTCAAGAACTCTGTAGCACCGCCTACATACCTCGCTCTGCTAATCCTGTTACCAGTGGC
TGCTGCCAGTGGCGATAAGTCGTGTCTTACCGGGTTGGACTCAAGACGATAGTTACCGGATAAGGCGCAG
CGGTCGGGCTGAACGGGGGGTTCGTGCACACAGCCCAGCTTGGAGCGAACGACCTACACCGAACTGAGAT
ACCTACAGCGTGAGCTATGAGAAAGCGCCACGCTTCCCGAAGGGAGAAAGGCGGACAGGTATCCGGTAAG
CGGCAGGGTCGGAACAGGAGAGCGCACGAGGGAGCTTCCAGGGGGAAACGCCTGGTATCTTTATAGTCCT
GTCGGGTTTCGCCACCTCTGACTTGAGCGTCGATTTTTGTGATGCTCGTCAGGGGGGCGGAGCCTATGGA
AAAACGCCAGCAACGCGGCCTTTTTACGGTTCCTGGCCTTTTGCTGGCCTTTTGCTCACATGTTCTTTCC
TGCGTTATCCCCTGATTCTGTGGATAACCGTATTACCGCCATGCATTAGTTATTAATAGTAATCAATTAC
GGGGTCATTAGTTCATAGCCCATATATGGAGTTCCGGCTAGCCGTTACATAACTTACGGTAAATGGCCCG
CCTGGCTGACCGCCCAACGACCCCCGCCCATTGACGTCAATAATGACGTATGTTCCCATAGTAACGCCAA
TAGGGACTTTCCATTGACGTCAATGGGTGGAGTATTTACGGTAAACTGCCCACTTGGCAGTACATCAAGT
GTATCATATGCCAAGTACGCCCCCTATTGACGTCAATGACGGTAAATGGCCCGCCTGGCATTATGCCCAG
TACATGACCTTATGGGACTTTCCTACTTGGCAGTACATCTACGTATTAGTCATCGCTATTACCATGGTGA
TGCGGTTTTGGCAGTACATCAATGGGCGTGGATAGCGGTTTGACTCACGGGGATTTCCAAGTCTCCACCC
CATTGACGTCAATGGGAGTTTGTTTTGGCACCAAAATCAACGGGACTTTCCAAAATGTCGTAACAACTCC
GCCCCATTGACGCAAATGGGCGGTAGGCGTGTACGGTGGGAGGTCTATATAAGCAGAGCTACCGCTGATC
AGCCTCGTGCTTACTGGCTTATCGAAATGGATCCGCCGCCACCATGGTGAGCAAGGGCGAGGAGCTGTTC
ACCGGGGTGGTGCCCATCCTGGTCGAGCTGGACGGCGACGTAAACGGCCACAAGTTCAGCGTGCGCGGCG
AGGGCGAGGGCGATGCCACCAACGGCAAGCTGACCCTGAAGTTCATCTGCACCTCCGGCAAGCTGCCCGT
GCCCTGGCCCACCCTCGTGACCACCCTGTCTTACGGCGTGCAGTGCTTCGCCCGCTACCCCGACCACATG
AAGCAGCACGACTTCTTCAAGTCCGCCATGCCCGAAGGCTACGTCCAGGAGCGCACCATCTCCTTCAAGG
ACGACGGCAGCTACAGGACCCGCGCCGAGGTGAAGTTCGAGGGCGACACCCTGGTGAACCGCATCGAGCT
GAAGGGCATCGACTTCAAGGAGGACGGCAACATCCTGGGGCACAAGCTGGAGTACAACATGAACGTGTGG
GACGCGTATATCACGGCCGACAAGCAGAAGAACGGCATCAAAGCGAACTTCAAGATCGAGCACAACGTCG
AGGACGGCGGCGTGCAGCTCGCCGACGCGTACCAGCAGAACACCCCCATCGGCGACGGCTCCGTGCTGCT
GCCTGACAACCACTACCTGAGCTTCCAGAGCAAGCTGTTCAAAGACCCCAACGAGCAGCGCGATCACATG
GTCCTGCTGGAGTTCGTTACCGCCGCCGGGATCACTCCCGGCATGGACGAGCTGTACAAGGGCTCCATGT
CTTCATAATTGAAGACGAATTCTAGATAATGAATTCTGAAACATAAAATGAATGCAATTGTTGTTGTTAA
CTTGTTTATTGCAGCTTATAATGGTTACAAATAAAGCAATAGCATCACAAATTTCACAAATAAAGCATTT
TTTTCACTGCATTCTAGTTGTGGTTTGTCCAAACTCATCAATGTATCTTAAGGCGTAAATTGTAAGCGTT
AATATTTTGTTAAAATTCGCGTTAAATTTTTGTTAAATCAGCTCATTTTTTAACCAATAGGCCGAAATCG
GCAAAATCCCTTATAAATCAAAAGAATAGACCGAGATAGGGT
[37 nt withheld, positions 3263-3299]
AAAGAACGTGGACTCCAACGTCAAAGG
[49 nt withheld, positions 3327-3375]
T
[91 nt withheld, positions 3377-3467]
G
[124 nt withheld, positions 3469-3592]
CAGTACTTAAAGGAAGAGTCCTGAGGCGGAAAGAACCAGCTGTGGAATGTGTGTCAGTTAGGGTGTGGAA
AGTCCCCAGGCTCCCCAGCAGGCAGAAGTATGCAAAGCATGCATCTCAATTAGTCAGCAACCATAGTCCC
GCCCCTAACTCCGCCCATCCCGCCCCTAACTCCGCCCAGTTCCGCCCATTCTCCGCCCCATGGCTGACTA
ATTTTTTTTATTTATGCAGAGGCCGAGGCCGCCTCGGCCTCTGAGCTATTCCAGAAGTAGTGAGGAGGCT
TTTTTGGAGGCCTAGGCTTTTGCAAAGATCGATCAAGAGACAGGATGAGGATCGTTTCGCATGATTGAAC
AAGATGGATTGCACGCAGGTTCTCCGGCCGCTTGGGTGGAGAGGCTATTCGGCTATGACTGGGCACAACA
GACAATCGGCTGCTCTGATGCCGCCGTGTTCCGGCTGTCAGCGCAGGGGCGCCCGGTTCTTTTTGTCAAG
ACCGACCTGTCCGGTGCCCTGAATGAACTGCAAGACGAGGCAGCGCGGCTATCGTGGCTGGCCACGACGG
GCGTTCCTTGCGCAGCTGTGCTCGACGTT
