>Addgene plasmid #228598 | pR-mAmetrine | depositor partial sequence | sequence record 449201 | mAmetrine
ATGGTGAGCAAGGGCGAGGAGCTGTTCACCGGGGTGGTGCCCATCCTGGTCGAGCTGGACGGCGACGTAA
ACGGCCACAAGTTCAGCGTGCGCGGCGAGGGCGAGGGCGATGCCACCAACGGCAAGCTGACCCTGAAGTT
CATCTGCACCTCCGGCAAGCTGCCCGTGCCCTGGCCCACCCTCGTGACCACCCTGTCTTACGGCGTGCAG
TGCTTCGCCCGCTACCCCGACCACATGAAGCAGCACGACTTCTTCAAGTCCGCCATGCCCGAAGGCTACG
TCCAGGAGCGCACCATCTCCTTCAAGGACGACGGCAGCTACAGGACCCGCGCCGAGGTGAAGTTCGAGGG
CGACACCCTGGTGAACCGCATCGAGCTGAAGGGCATCGACTTCAAGGAGGACGGCAACATCCTGGGGCAC
AAGCTGGAGTACAACATGAACGTGTGGGACGCGTATATCACGGCCGACAAGCAGAAGAACGGCATCAAAG
CGAACTTCAAGATCGAGCACAACGTCGAGGACGGCGGCGTGCAGCTCGCCGACGCGTACCAGCAGAACAC
CCCCATCGGCGACGGCTCCGTGCTGCTGCCTGACAACCACTACCTGAGCTTCCAGAGCAAGCTGTTCAAA
GACCCCAACGAGCAGCGCGATCACATGGTCCTGCTGGAGTTCGTTACCGCCGCCGGGATCACTCCCGGCA
TGGACGAGCTGTACAAG
